>Addgene plasmid #35938 | pcDNA-Wnt9B-V5 | depositor full sequence | sequence record 44204 | pcDNA-Wnt9B-V5 sequence 6612 bps
GACGGATCGGGAGATCTCCCGATCCCCTATGGTCGACTCTCAGTACAATCTGCTCTGATGCCGCATAGTT
AAGCCAGTATCTGCTCCCTGCTTGTGTGTTGGAGGTCGCTGAGTAGTGCGCGAGCAAAATTTAAGCTACA
ACAAGGCAAGGCTTGACCGACAATTGCATGAAGAATCTGCTTAGGGTTAGGCGTTTTGCGCTGCTTCGCG
ATGTACGGGCCAGATATACGCGTTGACATTGATTATTGACTAGTTATTAATAGTAATCAATTACGGGGTC
ATTAGTTCATAGCCCATATATGGAGTTCCGCGTTACATAACTTACGGTAAATGGCCCGCCTGGCTGACCG
CCCAACGACCCCCGCCCATTGACGTCAATAATGACGTATGTTCCCATAGTAACGCCAATAGGGACTTTCC
ATTGACGTCAATGGGTGGACTATTTACGGTAAACTGCCCACTTGGCAGTACATCAAGTGTATCATATGCC
AAGTACGCCCCCTATTGACGTCAATGACGGTAAATGGCCCGCCTGGCATTATGCCCAGTACATGACCTTA
TGGGACTTTCCTACTTGGCAGTACATCTACGTATTAGTCATCGCTATTACCATGGTGATGCGGTTTTGGC
AGTACATCAATGGGCGTGGATAGCGGTTTGACTCACGGGGATTTCCAAGTCTCCACCCCATTGACGTCAA
TGGGAGTTTGTTTTGGCACCAAAATCAACGGGACTTTCCAAAATGTCGTAACAACTCCGCCCCATTGACG
CAAATGGGCGGTAGGCGTGTACGGTGGGAGGTCTATATAAGCAGAGCTCTCTGGCTAACTAGAGAACCCA
CTGCTTACTGGCTTATCGAAATTAATACGACTCACTATAGGGAGACCCAAGCTGGCTAGTTAAGCTATCA
ACAAGTTTGTACAAAAAAGCAGGCTCCGCGGCCGCCCCCTTCACCATGCGCCCCCCGCCCGCGCTGGCCC
TGGCCGGGCTCTGCCTGCTGGCGCTGCCCGCCGCCGCCGCCTCCTACTTCGGCCTGACCGGGCGGGAAGT
CCTGACGCCCTTCCCAGGATTGGGCACTGCGGCAGCCCCGGCACAGGGCGGGGCCCACCTGAAGCAGTGT
GACCTGCTGAAGCTGTCCCGGCGGCAGAAGCAGCTCTGCCGGAGGGAGCCCGGCCTGGCTGAGACCCTGA
GGGATGCTGCGCACCTCGGCCTGCTTGAGTGCCAGTTTCAGTTCCGGCATGAGCGCTGGAACTGTAGCCT
GGAGGGCAGGACGGGCCTGCTCAAGAGAGGCTTCAAAGAGACAGCTTTCCTGTACGCGGTGTCCTCTGCC
GCCCTCACCCACACCCTGGCCCGGGCCTGCAGCGCTGGGCGCATGGAGCGCTGCACCTGTGATGACTCTC
CGGGGCTGGAGAGCCGGCAGGCCTGGCAGTGGGGCGTGTGCGGTGACAACCTCAAGTACAGCACCAAGTT
TCTGAGCAACTTCCTGGGGTCCAAGAGAGGAAACAAGGACCTGCGGGCACGGGCAGACGCCCACAATACC
CACGTGGGCATCAAGGCTGTGAAGAGTGGCCTCAGGACCACGTGTAAGTGCCATGGCGTATCAGGCTCCT
GTGCCGTGCGCACCTGCTGGAAGCAGCTCTCCCCGTTCCGTGAGACGGGCCAGGTGCTGAAACTGCGCTA
TGACTCGGCTGTCAAGGTGTCCAGTGCCACCAATGAGGCCTTGGGCCGCCTAGAGCTGTGGGCCCCTGCC
AGGCAGGGCAGCCTCACCAAAGGCCTGGCCCCAAGGTCTGGGGACCTGGTGTACATGGAGGACTCACCCA
GCTTCTGCCGGCCCAGCAAGTACTCACCTGGCACAGCAGGTAGGGTGTGCTCCCGGGAGGCCAGCTGCAG
CAGCCTGTGCTGCGGGCGGGGCTATGACACCCAGAGCCGCCTGGTGGCCTTCTCCTGCCACTGCCAGGTG
CAGTGGTGCTGCTACGTGGAGTGCCAGCAATGTGTGCAGGAGGAGCTTGTGTACACCTGCAAGCACTGCA
TTCTGAAGGGTGGGCGCGCCGACCCAGCTTTCTTGTACAAAGTGGTTGATCTAGAGGGCCCGCGGTTCGA
AGGTAAGCCTATCCCTAACCCTCTCCTCGGTCTCGATTCTACGCGTACCGGTTAGTAATGAGTTTAAACG
GGGGAGGCTAACTGAAACACGGAAGGAGACAATACCGGAAGGAACCCGCGCTATGACGGCAATAAAAAGA
CAGAATAAAACGCACGGGTGTTGGGTCGTTTGTTCATAAACGCGGGGTTCGGTCCCAGGGCTGGCACTCT
GTCGATACCCCACCGAGACCCCATTGGGGCCAATACGCCCGCGTTTCTTCCTTTTCCCCACCCCACCCCC
CAAGTTCGGGTGAAGGCCCAGGGCTCGCAGCCAACGTCGGGGCGGCAGGCCCTGCCATAGCAGATCTGCG
CAGCTGGGGCTCTAGGGGGTATCCCC
[124 nt withheld, positions 2477-2600]
C
[32 nt withheld, positions 2602-2633]
CA
[57 nt withheld, positions 2636-2692]
A
[49 nt withheld, positions 2694-2742]
CCTTTGACGTTGGAGTCCACGTTCTTT
[37 nt withheld, positions 2770-2806]
ACCCTATCTCGGTCTATTCTTTTGATTTATAAGGGATTTTGGGGATTTCGGCCTATTGGTTAAAAAATGA
GCTGATTTAACAAAAATTTAACGCGAATTAATTCTGTGGAATGTGTGTCAGTTAGGGTGTGGAAAGTCCC
CAGGCTCCCCAGCAGGCAGAAGTATGCAAAGCATGCATCTCAATTAGTCAGCAACCAGGTGTGGAAAGTC
CCCAGGCTCCCCAGCAGGCAGAAGTATGCAAAGCATGCATCTCAATTAGTCAGCAACCATAGTCCCGCCC
CTAACTCCGCCCATCCCGCCCCTAACTCCGCCCAGTTCCGCCCATTCTCCGCCCCATGGCTGACTAATTT
TTTTTATTTATGCAGAGGCCGAGGCCGCCTCTGCCTCTGAGCTATTCCAGAAGTAGTGAGGAGGCTTTTT
TGGAGGCCTAGGCTTTTGCAAAAAGCTCCCGGGAGCTTGTATATCCATTTTCGGATCTGATCAAGAGACA
GGATGAGGATCGTTTCGCATGATTGAACAAGATGGATTGCACGCAGGTTCTCCGGCCGCTTGGGTGGAGA
GGCTATTCGGCTATGACTGGGCACAACAGACAATCGGCTGCTCTGATGCCGCCGTGTTCCGGCTGTCAGC
GCAGGGGCGCCCGGTTCTTTTTGTCAAGACCGACCTGTCCGGTGCCCTGAATGAACTGCAGGACGAGGCA
GCGCGGCTATCGTGGCTGGCCACGACGGGCGTTCCTTGCGCAGCTGTGCTCGACGTTGTCACTGAAGCGG
GAAGGGACTGGCTGCTATTGGGCGAAGTGCCGGGGCAGGATCTCCTGTCATCTCACCTTGCTCCTGCCGA
GAAAGTATCCATCATGGCTGATGCAATGCGGCGGCTGCATACGCTTGATCCGGCTACCTGCCCATTCGAC
CACCAAGCGAAACATCGCATCGAGCGAGCACGTACTCGGATGGAAGCCGGTCTTGTCGATCAGGATGATC
TGGACGAAGAGCATCAGGGGCTCGCGCCAGCCGAACTGTTCGCCAGGCTCAAGGCGCGCATGCCCGACGG
CGAGGATCTCGTCGTGACCCATGGCGATGCCTGCTTGCCGAATATCATGGTGGAAAATGGCCGCTTTTCT
GGATTCATCGACTGTGGCCGGCTGGGTGTGGCGGACCGCTATCAGGACATAGCGTTGGCTACCCGTGATA
TTGCTGAAGAGCTTGGCGGCGAATGGGCTGACCGCTTCCTCGTGCTTTACGGTATCGCCGCTCCCGATTC
GCAGCGCATCGCCTTCTATCGCCTTCTTGACGAGTTCTTCTGAGCGGGACTCTGGGGTTCGCGAAATGAC
CGACCAAGCGACGCCCAACCTGCCATCACGAGATTTCGATTCCACCGCCGCCTTCTATGAAAGGTTGGGC
TTCGGAATCGTTTTCCGGGACGCCGGCTGGATGATCCTCCAGCGCGGGGATCTCATGCTGGAGTTCTTCG
CCCACCCCAACTTGTTTATTGCAGCTTATAATGGTTACAAATAAAGCAATAGCATCACAAATTTCACAAA
TAAAGCATTTTTTTCACTGCATTCTAGTTGTGGTTTGTCCAAACTCATCAATGTATCTTATCATGTCTGT
ATACCGTCGACCTCTAGCTAGAGCTTGGCGTAATCATGGTCATAGCTGTTTCCTGTGTGAAATTGTTATC
CGCTCACAATTCCACACAACATACGAGCCGGAAGCATAAAGTGTAAAGCCTGGGGTGCCTAATGAGTGAG
CTAACTCACATTAATTGCGTTGCGCTCACTGCCCGCTTTCCAGTCGGGAAACCTGTCGTGCCAGCTGCAT
TAATGAATCGGCCAACGCGCGGGGAGAGGCGGTTTGCGTATTGGGCGCTCTTCCGCTTCCTCGCTCACTG
ACTCGCTGCGCTCGGTCGTTCGGCTGCGGCGAGCGGTATCAGCTCACTCAAAGGCGGTAATACGGTTATC
CACAGAATCAGGGGATAACGCAGGAAAGAACATGTGAGCAAAAGGCCAGCAAAAGGCCAGGAACCGTAAA
AAGGCCGCGTTGCTGGCGTTTTTCCATAGGCTCCGCCCCCCTGACGAGCATCACAAAAATCGACGCTCAA
GTCAGAGGTGGCGAAACCCGACAGGACTATAAAGATACCAGGCGTTTCCCCCTGGAAGCTCCCTCGTGCG
CTCTCCTGTTCCGACCCTGCCGCTTACCGGATACCTGTCCGCCTTTCTCCCTTCGGGAAGCGTGGCGCTT
TCTCAATGCTCACGCTGTAGGTATCTCAGTTCGGTGTAGGTCGTTCGCTCCAAGCTGGGCTGTGTGCACG
AACCCCCCGTTCAGCCCGACCGCTGCGCCTTATCCGGTAACTATCGTCTTGAGTCCAACCCGGTAAGACA
CGACTTATCGCCACTGGCAGCAGCCACTGGTAACAGGATTAGCAGAGCGAGGTATGTAGGCGGTGCTACA
GAGTTCTTGAAGTGGTGGCCTAACTACGGCTACACTAGAAGGACAGTATTTGGTATCTGCGCTCTGCTGA
AGCCAGTTACCTTCGGAAAAAGAGTTGGTAGCTCTTGATCCGGCAAACAAACCACCGCTGGTAGCGGTGG
TTTTTTTGTTTGCAAGCAGCAGATTACGCGCAGAAAAAAAGGATCTCAAGAAGATCCTTTGATCTTTTCT
ACGGGGTCTGACGCTCAGTGGAACGAAAACTCACGTTAAGGGATTTTGGTCATGAGATTATCAAAAAGGA
TCTTCACCTAGATCCTTTTAAATTAAAAATGAAGTTTTAAATCAATCTAAAGTATATATGAGTAAACTTG
GTCTGACAGTTACCAATGCTTAATCAGTGAGGCACCTATCTCAGCGATCTGTCTATTTCGTTCATCCATA
GTTGCCTGACTCCCCGTCGTGTAGATAACTACGATACGGGAGGGCTTACCATCTGGCCCCAGTGCTGCAA
TGATACCGCGAGACCCACGCTCACCGGCTCCAGATTTATCAGCAATAAACCAGCCAGCCGGAAGGGCCGA
GCGCAGAAGTGGTCCTGCAACTTTATCCGCCTCCATCCAGTCTATTAATTGTTGCCGGGAAGCTAGAGTA
AGTAGTTCGCCAGTTAATAGTTTGCGCAACGTTGTTGCCATTGCTACAGGCATCGTGGTGTCACGCTCGT
CGTTTGGTATGGCTTCATTCAGCTCCGGTTCCCAACGATCAAGGCGAGTTACATGATCCCCCATGTTGTG
CAAAAAAGCGGTTAGCTCCTTCGGTCCTCCGATCGTTGTCAGAAGTAAGTTGGCCGCAGTGTTATCACTC
ATGGTTATGGCAGCACTGCATAATTCTCTTACTGTCATGCCATCCGTAAGATGCTTTTCTGTGACTGGTG
AGTACTCAACCAAGTCATTCTGAGAATAGTGTATGCGGCGACCGAGTTGCTCTTGCCCGGCGTCAATACG
GGATAATACCGCGCCACATAGCAGAACTTTAAAAGTGCTCATCATTGGAAAACGTTCTTCGGGGCGAAAA
CTCTCAAGGATCTTACCGCTGTTGAGATCCAGTTCGATGTAACCCACTCGTGCACCCAACTGATCTTCAG
CATCTTTTACTTTCACCAGCGTTTCTGGGTGAGCAAAAACAGGAAGGCAAAATGCCGCAAAAAAGGGAAT
AAGGGCGACACGGAAATGTTGAATACTCATACTCTTCCTTTTTCAATATTATTGAAGCATTTATCAGGGT
TATTGTCTCATGAGCGGATACATATTTGAATGTATTTAGAAAAATAAACAAATAGGGGTTCCGCGCACAT
TTCCCCGAAAAGTGCCACCTGACGTC
Features (pLannotate 1.2.2; 23 found; start..end, strand, type, name):
     36..80      -  misc_feature   bom (fragment): basis of mobility region from pBR322
    235..614     +  enhancer       CMV enhancer: human cytomegalovirus immediate early enhancer
    615..818     +  promoter       CMV promoter: human cytomegalovirus (CMV) immediate early promoter
    814..847     +  LTR            5' LTR (truncated) (fragment): truncated 5' long terminal repeat (LTR) from HIV-1
    863..881     +  promoter       T7 promoter: promoter for bacteriophage T7 RNA polymerase
    911..935     +  protein_bind   attB1: mutant version of attB; recombination site for the Gateway® BP reaction BP Clonase™
    956..2026    +  CDS            WNT9B: WNT9B_HUMAN - Also known as WNT14B From Homo sapiens (Human).
   2052..2076    -  protein_bind   attB2: mutant version of attB; recombination site for the Gateway® BP reaction BP Clonase™
   2102..2143    +  CDS            V5 tag: epitope tag from simian virus 5
   2227..2275    +  polyA_signal   HSV TK poly(A) signal: herpes simplex virus thymidine kinase polyadenylation signal (Cole and Stacy, 1985)
   2366..2382    -  polyA_signal   bGH poly(A) signal (fragment): bovine growth hormone polyadenylation signal
   2477..2905    +  rep_origin     f1 ori (sequence partly withheld): f1 bacteriophage origin of replication; arrow indicates direction of (+) strand synthesis
   2919..3248    +  promoter       SV40 promoter: SV40 enhancer and early promoter
   3315..4106    +  CDS            neo: KKA2_KLEPN - Also known as kan, nptII. Experimental evidence at protein level: Swiss-Prot protein existence level 1. Resistance to kanamycin, neomycin, paromomycin, ribostamycin, butirosin and gentamicin B. From Klebsiella pneumoniae.
   4132..4290    +  CDS            ble (fragment): BLE_KLEPN - Experimental evidence at protein level: Swiss-Prot protein existence level 1. Binding protein with a strong affinity to the bleomycin family of antibiotics. Binds to CL990; an antimitotic-antibiotic compound. From Klebsiella pneumoniae.
   4285..4406    +  polyA_signal   SV40 poly(A) signal: SV40 polyadenylation signal
   4479..4495    -  protein_bind   lac operator: The lac repressor binds to the lac operator to inhibit transcription in E. coli. This inhibition can be relieved by adding lactose or isopropyl-β-D-thiogalactopyranoside (IPTG). lac repressor encoded by lacI
   4503..4533    -  promoter       lac promoter: promoter for the E. coli lac operon
   4548..4569    -  protein_bind   CAP binding site: CAP binding activates transcription in the presence of cAMP. E. coli catabolite activator protein
   4582..4674    -  CDS            lacI (fragment): lac repressor; lacI; The lac repressor binds to the lac operator to inhibit transcription in E. coli. This inhibition can be relieved by adding lactose or isopropyl-β-D-thiogalactopyranoside (IPTG).
   4857..5445    -  rep_origin     ori: high-copy-number ColE1/pMB1/pBR322/pUC origin of replication
   5616..6476    -  CDS            AmpR: β-lactamase; bla; confers resistance to ampicillin, carbenicillin, and related antibiotics
   6477..6581    -  promoter       AmpR promoter: bla
