[The description below was written by a language model from this plasmid's Addgene catalogue record and pLannotate feature annotations shown in this document.]
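Description:
pcDNA-Wnt9B-V5 is a mammalian expression plasmid built on Invitrogen's pcDNA3.2/V5-DEST Gateway destination backbone and carrying the human WNT9B coding sequence (also known as WNT14B or WNT15). It is maintained in E. coli as a high-copy plasmid through a ColE1/pUC-type origin and is selected with ampicillin via the β-lactamase gene. An f1 origin is also present. For selection in mammalian cells, an SV40 enhancer/early promoter drives a neomycin phosphotransferase gene terminated by the SV40 polyadenylation signal, which would allow G418 selection of stable transfectants.

The payload is an open reading frame of roughly 1.1 kb placed downstream of the CMV immediate-early enhancer and promoter, with a T7 promoter just upstream that also serves as a sequencing primer site. The insert is flanked by attB1 and attB2 sites, the footprint left by Gateway recombination into the destination cassette, although the catalogue entry lists the cloning method as restriction enzyme. Downstream of attB2 lies the backbone-encoded V5 epitope, recorded as a C-terminal tag on Wnt9B that allows detection with anti-V5 antibodies. The HSV thymidine kinase polyadenylation signal follows it. The insert carries a recorded single-nucleotide polymorphism that changes Met106 to Thr. The deposited full sequence is 6,612 nt, shorter than the listed empty backbone size, as expected when the Gateway selection cassette is replaced by the insert. The plasmid belongs to a uniform library of human Wnt expression constructs and suits transient or stable expression of tagged Wnt9B for studying Wnt secretion and signalling activity.
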