Addgene plasmid #35938: pcDNA-Wnt9B-V5
Depositing lab: Marian Waterman. Depositing organization: University of California, Irvine. Publication: A uniform human Wnt expression library reveals a shared secretory pathway and unique signaling activities. Najdi R, Proffitt K, Sprowl S, Kaur S, Yu J, Covey TM, Virshup DM, Waterman ML. Differentiation. 2012 Sep;84(2):203-13. doi: 10.1016/j.diff.2012.06.004. Epub 2012 Jul 9. PubMed 22784633.
Backbone
  Vector backbone: pcDNA3.2/V5-DEST
  Backbone manufacturer: Invitrogen
  Backbone size w/o insert (bp): 7711
  Vector type: Mammalian Expression
Growth in bacteria
  Bacterial resistance: Ampicillin, 100 μg/mL
  Growth temperature: 37°C
  Growth strain: DH5alpha
  Copy number: High Copy
Gene/Insert
  Gene/Insert name: Wnt9B (alt name: Wnt9B)
  Species: H. sapiens (human)
  Insert size (bp): 1080
  Mutation: SNP Met106-->Thr
  Entrez Gene: WNT9B (a.k.a. WNT14B, WNT15)
  Promoter: CMV
  Tag / fusion protein: V5 (C terminal on backbone)
  Cloning method: Restriction Enzyme
  Sequencing primers: 5′ T7-FWD; 3′ V5-Reverse
Terms and licenses: Academic/Nonprofit Terms; Industry Terms: Not Available to Industry
How to cite: pcDNA-Wnt9B-V5 was a gift from Marian Waterman (Addgene plasmid # 35938 ; http://n2t.net/addgene:35938 ; RRID:Addgene_35938)
