>Addgene plasmid #35938 | pcDNA-Wnt9B-V5 | addgene partial sequence | sequence record 46175 | TK-pA-R
ACCGAGGAGAGGGTTAGGGATAGGCTTACCTTCGAACCGCGGGCCCTCTAGATCAACCACTTTGTACAAG
AAAGCTGGGTCGGCGCGCCCACCCTTCAGAATGCAGTGCTTGCAGGTGTACACAAGCTCCTCCTGCACAC
ATTGCTGGCACTCCACGTAGCAGCACCACTGCACCTGGCAGTGGCAGGAGAAGGCCACCAGGCGGCTCTG
GGTGTCATAGCCCCGCCCGCAGCACAGGCTGCTGCAGCTGGCCTCCCGGGAGCACACCCTACCTGCTGTG
CCAGGTGAGTACTTGCTGGGCCGGCAGAAGCTGGGTGAGTCCTCCATGTACACCAGGTCCCCAGACCTTG
GGGCCAGGCCTTTGGTGAGGCTGCCCTGCCTGGCAGGGGCCCACAGCTCTAGGCGGCCCAAGGCCTCATT
GGTGGCACTGGACACCTTGACAGCCGAGTCATAGCGCAGTTTCAGCACCTGGCCCGTCTCACGGAACGGG
GAGAGCTGCTTCCAGCAGGTGCGCACGGCACAGGAGCCTGATACGCCATGGCACTTACACGTGGTCCTGA
GGCCACTCTTCACAGCCTTGATGCCCACGTGGGTATTGTGGGCGTCTGCCCGTGCCCGCAGGTCCTTGTT
TCCTCTCTTGGACCCCAGGAAGTTGCTCAGAAACTTGGTGCTGTACTTGAGGTTGTCACCGCACACGCCC
CACTGCCAGGCCTGCCGGCTCTCCAGCCCCGGAGAGTCATCACAGGTGCAGCGCTCCATGCGCCCAGCGC
TGCAGGCCC
