>Addgene plasmid #35938 | pcDNA-Wnt9B-V5 | addgene partial sequence | sequence record 46501 | CMV-F 5'-CGCAAATGGGCGGTAGGCGTG-3'
AGCAGAGCTCTCTGGCTAACTAGAGAACCCACTGCTTACTGGCTTATCGAAATTAATACGACTCACTATA
GGGAGACCCAAGCTGGCTAGTTAAGCTATCAACAAGTTTGTACAAAAAAGCAGGCTCCGCGGCCGCCCCC
TTCACCATGCGCCCCCCGCCCGCGCTGGCCCTGGCCGGGCTCTGCCTGCTGGCGCTGCCCGCCGCCGCCG
CCTCCTACTTCGGCCTGACCGGGCGGGAAGTCCTGACGCCCTTCCCAGGATTGGGCACTGCGGCAGCCCC
GGCACAGGGCGGGGCCCACCTGAAGCAGTGTGACCTGCTGAAGCTGTCCCGGCGGCAGAAGCAGCTCTGC
CGGAGGGAGCCCGGCCTGGCTGAGACCCTGAGGGATGCTGCGCACCTCGGCCTGCTTGAGTGCCAGTTTC
AGTTCCGGCATGAGCGCTGGAACTGTAGCCTGGAGGGCAGGACGGGCCTGCTCAAGAGAGGCTTCAAAGA
GACAGCTTTCCTGTACGCGGTGTCCTCTGCCGCCCTCACCCACACCCTGGCCCGGGCCTGCAGCGCTGGG
CGCATGGAGCGCTGCACCTGTGATGACTCTCCGGGGCTGGAGAGCCGGCAGGCCTGGCAGTGGGGCGTGT
GCGGTGACAACCTCAAGTACAGCACCAAGTTTCTGAGCAACTTCCTGGGGTCCAAGAGAGGAAACAAGGA
CCTGCGGGCACGGGCAGACGCCCACAATACCCACGTGGGCATCAAGGCTGTGAAGAGTGGCCTCAGGACC
ACGTGTAAGTGCCATGGCGTATCAGGCTCCTGTGCCGTGCGCACCTGCTGGAAGCAGCTCTCCCCGTTCC
GTGAGACGGGCCAGGTGCTGAAACTGCGCTATGACTCGGCTGTCAAGGTGTCC
